Addgene plasmid #165838: pBSR
Purpose: blasticidin S resistance marker
Depositing lab: Koen Venken. Depositing organization: Baylor College of Medicine. Publication: Multiplexed drug-based selection and counterselection genetic manipulations in Drosophila. Matinyan N, Karkhanis MS, Gonzalez Y, Jain A, Saltzman A, Malovannaya A, Sarrion-Perdigones A, Dierick HA, Venken KJT. Cell Rep. 2021 Sep 14;36(11):109700. doi: 10.1016/j.celrep.2021.109700. PubMed 34525356.
Backbone
  Vector backbone: pUPD
  Backbone size w/o insert (bp): 3057
  Vector type: Insect Expression
Growth in bacteria
  Bacterial resistance: Ampicillin, 100 μg/mL
  Growth temperature: 37°C
  Growth strain: DH10B
  Copy number: High Copy
Gene/Insert
  Gene/Insert name: bsr
  Species: E. Coli
  Insert size (bp): 424
  Cloning method: Restriction Enzyme; 5′ cloning site Unknown (unknown if destroyed)
Terms and licenses: Academic/Nonprofit Terms; Industry Terms: Not Available to Industry
Depositor comments: CDS
How to cite: pBSR was a gift from Koen Venken (Addgene plasmid # 165838 ; http://n2t.net/addgene:165838 ; RRID:Addgene_165838)
