[The description below was written by a language model from this plasmid's Addgene catalogue record and pLannotate feature annotations shown in this document.]
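Description:
pBSR is a small part-donor plasmid that carries the coding sequence of bsr, the blasticidin S resistance gene, in the pUPD backbone. The catalogue classes it as an insect expression vector, but the depositor describes the insert simply as a "CDS". The feature table agrees with that description, since no insect or other eukaryotic promoter, terminator or polyadenylation signal is annotated around the gene. The plasmid is therefore best understood as a storage or entry clone for a promoterless marker module that is meant to be assembled into larger constructs, not as a self-contained expression vector. It is maintained in E. coli at high copy through a ColE1/pUC-type origin and selected with ampicillin via the bla gene and its native promoter. An f1 origin is also present, along with a fragment of the pBR322 bom region.

The roughly 420 bp bsr open reading frame encodes blasticidin S deaminase, which inactivates the antibiotic by deaminating its cytosine moiety. The catalogue lists the species as E. coli, whereas the sequence annotation matches the Bacillus cereus enzyme. The insert sits in a cloning region flanked by T7 and SP6 promoters and interrupts a lacZα cassette, which has the lac promoter, lac operator and CAP site upstream. Only a lacZα fragment remains, as expected for a blue/white screening site occupied by an insert. A short hit to a hornet peptide next to the insert is probably a spurious match to linker sequence.

The associated work concerns multiplexed drug-based selection and counterselection in Drosophila. There, bsr would serve as a selectable marker conferring blasticidin S resistance once placed under suitable regulatory elements.
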