Features (pLannotate 1.2.2; 14 found; start..end, strand, type, name):
     45..500     -  rep_origin     f1 ori (sequence partly withheld): f1 bacteriophage origin of replication; arrow indicates direction of (+) strand synthesis
    504..661     -  CDS            lacZα (fragment): LacZα fragment of β-galactosidase; lacZ fragment
    664..682     +  promoter       T7 promoter: promoter for bacteriophage T7 RNA polymerase
    767..1186    -  CDS            bsr: BSR_BACCE - Experimental evidence at protein level: Swiss-Prot protein existence level 1. Catalyzes the deamination of the cytosine moiety of the antibiotics blasticidin S, cytomycin and acetylblasticidin S. From Bacillus cereus.
   1212..1274    -  CDS            VESPI_VESMG (fragment): Experimental evidence at protein level: Swiss-Prot protein existence level 1. Shows contractile activity on isolated ileum smooth muscle. From Vespa magnifica (Hornet).
   1286..1304    -  promoter       SP6 promoter: promoter for bacteriophage SP6 RNA polymerase
   1346..1362    -  protein_bind   lac operator: The lac repressor binds to the lac operator to inhibit transcription in E. coli. This inhibition can be relieved by adding lactose or isopropyl-β-D-thiogalactopyranoside (IPTG). lac repressor encoded by lacI
   1370..1400    -  promoter       lac promoter: promoter for the E. coli lac operon
   1415..1436    -  protein_bind   CAP binding site: CAP binding activates transcription in the presence of cAMP. E. coli catabolite activator protein
   1449..1541    -  CDS            lacI (fragment): lac repressor; lacI; The lac repressor binds to the lac operator to inhibit transcription in E. coli. This inhibition can be relieved by adding lactose or isopropyl-β-D-thiogalactopyranoside (IPTG).
   1724..2312    -  rep_origin     ori: high-copy-number ColE1/pMB1/pBR322/pUC origin of replication
   2483..3343    -  CDS            AmpR: β-lactamase; bla; confers resistance to ampicillin, carbenicillin, and related antibiotics
   3344..3448    -  promoter       AmpR promoter: bla
   3475..44      +  misc_feature   bom (fragment) (across the origin): basis of mobility region from pBR322
>Addgene plasmid #165838 | pBSR | addgene full sequence | sequence record 334492 | Addgene NGS Result
GTGAAATACCGCACAGATGCGTAAGGAGAAAATACCGCATCAGGAAATTGTAAGCGTTAATATTTTGTTA
AAATTCGCGTTAAATTTTTGTTAAATCAGCTCATTTTTTAACCAATAGGCCGAAATCGGCAAAATCCCTT
ATAAATCAAAAGAATAGACCGAGATAGGGT
[37 nt withheld, positions 171-207]
AAAGAACGTGGACTCCAACGTCAAAGGGCGAAAAACCGTCTATCAGGGCGCTGGCCCACTACGTGAACCA
TCACCCT
[91 nt withheld, positions 285-375]
G
[124 nt withheld, positions 377-500]
CCATTCGCCATTCAGGCTGCGCAACTGTTGGGAAGGGCGATCGGTGCGGGCCTCTTCGCTATTACGCCAG
CTGGCGAAAGGGGGATGTGCTGCAAGGCGATTAAGTTGGGTAACGCCAGGGTTTTCCCAGTCACGACGTT
GTAAAACGACGGCCAGTGAATTGTAATACGACTCACTATAGGGCGAATTGGGCCCGACGTCGCATGCTCC
CGGCCGCCATGGCGGCCGCGGGAATTCGATTGGGCGATGAGTGGTCTCGAAGCTTAGTTACGGGTATACT
TCAGGGGAATCAGTTCCTCAATGGTGGTCTTGACCAGCTTGCCGTTCATCTCAATCAGCACGAAGCAATC
GGGGGCGTAATCGCTAATCAGCTCACGGCACATTCCACACGGGGACACGACACGGATGCTACGGTCCACC
TCATCGGAGTATGGGTGACGCACGGCCACAATGGTATCAAAATCCTTCTGGCCGTTGCTCACGGCACTGC
CAATGGCAATGGCCTCGGCACACACGGTCACGCGTCCGATGTAGGCCTCAATGTGCACGGCACTGATAAT
CTCGCCCGTCTTGGTGCGAATGGCAGCTCCCACGTGGTGCTTGTTATCCTCGTAGAGCATCGTAATCTTC
TCGGTAGCCACCTCCACCAGTTCCAGGTCCTGCTGGCTGATGTTGAAGGTTTTCATTCGAGACCACTCAT
CGCCCAATCACTAGTGAATTCGCGGCCGCCTGCAGGTCGACCATATGGGAGAGCTCCCAACGCGTTGGAT
GCATAGCTTGAGTATTCTATAGTGTCACCTAAATAGCTTGGCGTAATCATGGTCATAGCTGTTTCCTGTG
TGAAATTGTTATCCGCTCACAATTCCACACAACATACGAGCCGGAAGCATAAAGTGTAAAGCCTGGGGTG
CCTAATGAGTGAGCTAACTCACATTAATTGCGTTGCGCTCACTGCCCGCTTTCCAGTCGGGAAACCTGTC
GTGCCAGCTGCATTAATGAATCGGCCAACGCGCGGGGAGAGGCGGTTTGCGTATTGGGCGCTCTTCCGCT
TCCTCGCTCACTGACTCGCTGCGCTCGGTCGTTCGGCTGCGGCGAGCGGTATCAGCTCACTCAAAGGCGG
TAATACGGTTATCCACAGAATCAGGGGATAACGCAGGAAAGAACATGTGAGCAAAAGGCCAGCAAAAGGC
CAGGAACCGTAAAAAGGCCGCGTTGCTGGCGTTTTTCCATAGGCTCCGCCCCCCTGACGAGCATCACAAA
AATCGACGCTCAAGTCAGAGGTGGCGAAACCCGACAGGACTATAAAGATACCAGGCGTTTCCCCCTGGAA
GCTCCCTCGTGCGCTCTCCTGTTCCGACCCTGCCGCTTACCGGATACCTGTCCGCCTTTCTCCCTTCGGG
AAGCGTGGCGCTTTCTCATAGCTCACGCTGTAGGTATCTCAGTTCGGTGTAGGTCGTTCGCTCCAAGCTG
GGCTGTGTGCACGAACCCCCCGTTCAGCCCGACCGCTGCGCCTTATCCGGTAACTATCGTCTTGAGTCCA
ACCCGGTAAGACACGACTTATCGCCACTGGCAGCAGCCACTGGTAACAGGATTAGCAGAGCGAGGTATGT
AGGCGGTGCTACAGAGTTCTTGAAGTGGTGGCCTAACTACGGCTACACTAGAAGAACAGTATTTGGTATC
TGCGCTCTGCTGAAGCCAGTTACCTTCGGAAAAAGAGTTGGTAGCTCTTGATCCGGCAAACAAACCACCG
CTGGTAGCGGTGGTTTTTTTGTTTGCAAGCAGCAGATTACGCGCAGAAAAAAAGGATCTCAAGAAGATCC
TTTGATCTTTTCTACGGGGTCTGACGCTCAGTGGAACGAAAACTCACGTTAAGGGATTTTGGTCATGAGA
TTATCAAAAAGGATCTTCACCTAGATCCTTTTAAATTAAAAATGAAGTTTTAAATCAATCTAAAGTATAT
ATGAGTAAACTTGGTCTGACAGTTACCAATGCTTAATCAGTGAGGCACCTATCTCAGCGATCTGTCTATT
TCGTTCATCCATAGTTGCCTGACTCCCCGTCGTGTAGATAACTACGATACGGGAGGGCTTACCATCTGGC
CCCAGTGCTGCAATGATACCGCGCGACCCACGCTCACCGGCTCCAGATTTATCAGCAATAAACCAGCCAG
CCGGAAGGGCCGAGCGCAGAAGTGGTCCTGCAACTTTATCCGCCTCCATCCAGTCTATTAATTGTTGCCG
GGAAGCTAGAGTAAGTAGTTCGCCAGTTAATAGTTTGCGCAACGTTGTTGCCATTGCTACAGGCATCGTG
GTGTCACGCTCGTCGTTTGGTATGGCTTCATTCAGCTCCGGTTCCCAACGATCAAGGCGAGTTACATGAT
CCCCCATGTTGTGCAAAAAAGCGGTTAGCTCCTTCGGTCCTCCGATCGTTGTCAGAAGTAAGTTGGCCGC
AGTGTTATCACTCATGGTTATGGCAGCACTGCATAATTCTCTTACTGTCATGCCATCCGTAAGATGCTTT
TCTGTGACTGGTGAGTACTCAACCAAGTCATTCTGAGAATAGTGTATGCGGCGACCGAGTTGCTCTTGCC
CGGCGTCAATACGGGATAATACCGCGCCACATAGCAGAACTTTAAAAGTGCTCATCATTGGAAAACGTTC
TTCGGGGCGAAAACTCTCAAGGATCTTACCGCTGTTGAGATCCAGTTCGATGTAACCCACTCGTGCACCC
AACTGATCTTCAGCATCTTTTACTTTCACCAGCGTTTCTGGGTGAGCAAAAACAGGAAGGCAAAATGCCG
CAAAAAAGGGAATAAGGGCGACACGGAAATGTTGAATACTCATACTCTTCCTTTTTCAATATTATTGAAG
CATTTATCAGGGTTATTGTCTCATGAGCGGATACATATTTGAATGTATTTAGAAAAATAAACAAATAGGG
GTTCCGCGCACATTTCCCCGAAAAGTGCCACCTGATGCGGT
